Addgene plasmid #186818: pGL3-Camk2a
Purpose: Fluorescent reporter for Camk2a expression
Depositing lab: Hung-Chun Chang. Depositing organization: Center for Excellence in Brain Science and Intelligence Technology, Chinese Academy of Sciences. Publication: ISX-9 potentiates CaMKIIdelta-mediated BMAL1 activation to enhance circadian amplitude. Li H, Ou J, Li Y, Xu N, Li Q, Wu P, Peng C, Tang YC, Chang HC. Commun Biol. 2022 Jul 28;5(1):750. doi: 10.1038/s42003-022-03725-x. PubMed 35902736.
Backbone
  Vector backbone: pGL3-Basic
  Backbone manufacturer: Promega
  Backbone size w/o insert (bp): 4818
  Total vector size (bp): 5877
  Vector type: Luciferase
Growth in bacteria
  Bacterial resistance: Ampicillin, 100 μg/mL
  Growth temperature: 37°C
  Growth strain: DH5alpha
  Copy number: Unknown
Gene/Insert
  Gene/Insert name: Camk2a promoter
  Species: M. musculus (mouse)
  Insert size (bp): 1074
  Entrez Gene: Camk2a (a.k.a. CaMKII, mKIAA0968)
  Promoter: Camk2a promoter
  Cloning method: Restriction Enzyme; 5′ cloning site MluI (not destroyed); 3′ cloning site BglII (not destroyed)
  Sequencing primers: 5′ CTTACGCGTTACATCTACACCACCCGCCC; 3′ CGCAGATCTGCTTTAGGCTGGGAACTAGGG
Terms and licenses: Academic/Nonprofit Terms; Industry Terms: Not Available to Industry
How to cite: pGL3-Camk2a was a gift from Hung-Chun Chang (Addgene plasmid # 186818 ; http://n2t.net/addgene:186818 ; RRID:Addgene_186818)
