[The description below was written by a language model from this plasmid's Addgene catalogue record and pLannotate feature annotations shown in this document.]
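Description:
pGL3-Camk2a is a promoter-reporter plasmid built on the promoterless pGL3-Basic luciferase backbone, in which a fragment of about 1.07 kb from the mouse Camk2a (calcium/calmodulin-dependent protein kinase II alpha) promoter was inserted between the MluI and BglII sites of the upstream polylinker, both of which are retained. The total size is 5,877 bp. In the annotated sequence the CaMKII promoter fragment lies directly upstream of the luc+ firefly luciferase coding sequence, which is followed by an SV40 late polyadenylation signal. Luciferase output in transfected mammalian cells therefore depends on the activity of the cloned Camk2a regulatory region. A synthetic poly(A) signal and an RNA polymerase II transcriptional pause site from the human α2 globin gene sit just upstream of the promoter insert; these standard pGL3 elements limit read-through transcription from the backbone and so reduce background signal.

The plasmid is propagated in E. coli through a high-copy ColE1/pUC-type origin and selected with ampicillin via the β-lactamase gene and its own promoter. An f1 origin is also present for single-stranded DNA production. The short large T antigen, TcR and lacZα matches in the feature table are backbone remnants rather than functional genes, and there is no mammalian selection marker, so the construct is suited to transient assays. The catalogue purpose calls it a fluorescent reporter for Camk2a expression, but the vector type and sequence annotation show that the readout is bioluminescent firefly luciferase. It serves as a transcriptional reporter of Camk2a promoter activity, and was deposited with a study of CaMKII-mediated BMAL1 activation and circadian amplitude.
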