Features (pLannotate 1.2.2; 12 found; start..end, strand, type, name):
     21..1058    +  promoter       CaMKII promoter (fragment): promoter for the mouse calcium/calmodulin-dependent kinase II α subunit
   1147..2799    +  CDS            luciferase: firefly luciferase; luc+; enhanced luc+ version of the luciferase gene
   2840..2961    -  polyA_signal   SV40 poly(A) signal: SV40 polyadenylation signal
   2984..3052    -  CDS            large T antigen (fragment): large T antigen from SV40 (simian virus 40)
   3068..3200    +  CDS            TcR (fragment): tetracycline efflux protein; tet; confers resistance to tetracycline
   3380..3968    -  rep_origin     ori: high-copy-number ColE1/pMB1/pBR322/pUC origin of replication
   4139..4999    -  CDS            AmpR: β-lactamase; bla; confers resistance to ampicillin, carbenicillin, and related antibiotics
   5000..5104    -  promoter       AmpR promoter: bla
   5131..5559    +  rep_origin     f1 ori (sequence partly withheld): f1 bacteriophage origin of replication; arrow indicates direction of (+) strand synthesis
   5591..5658    -  CDS            lacZα (fragment): LacZα fragment of β-galactosidase; lacZ fragment
   5717..5765    +  polyA_signal   poly(A) signal: synthetic polyadenylation signal
   5779..5870    +  misc_feature   pause site: RNA polymerase II transcriptional pause signal from the human α2 globin gene
>Addgene plasmid #186818 | pGL3-Camk2a | addgene full sequence | sequence record 382002 | Addgene NGS Result
GGTACCGAGCTCTTACGCGTTACATCTACACCACCCGCCCAGCCCTGGGTGAGTCCAGCCACGTTCACCT
CATTATAGTTGCCTCTCTCCAGTCCTACCTTGACGGGAAGCACAAGCAGAAACTGGGACAGGAGCCCCAG
GAGACCAAATCTTCATGGTCCCTCTGGGAGGATGGGTGGGGAGAGCTGTGGCAGAGGCCTCAGGAGGGGC
CCTGCTGCTCAGTGGTGACAGATAGGGGTGAGAAAGCAGACAGAGTCATTCCGTCAGCATTCTGGGTCTG
TTTGGTACTTCTTCTCACGATAAGGTGGCGGTGTGATATGCACAATGGCTAAAAAGCAGGGAGAGCTGGA
AAGAAACAAGGACAGAGACAGAGGCCAAGTCAACCAGACCAATTCCCAGAGGAAGCAAAGAAACCATTAC
AGAGACTACAAGGGGGAAGGGAAGGAGAGATGAATTAGCTTCCCCTGTAAACCTTAGAACCCAGCTGTTG
CCAGGGCAACGGGGCAATACCTGTCTCTTCAGAGGAGATGAAGTTGCCAGGGTAACTACATCCTGTCTTT
CTCAAGGACCATCCCAGAATGTGGCACCCACTAGCCGTTACCATAGCAACTGCCTCTTTGCCCCACTTAA
TCCCATCCCGTCTGTTAAAAGGGCCCTATAGTTGGAGGTGGGGGAGGTAGGAAGAGCGATGATCACTTGT
GGACTAAGTTTGTTCGCATCCCCTTCTCCAACCCCCTCAGTACATCACCCTGGGGGAACAGGGTCCACTT
GCTCCTGGGCCCACACAGTCCTGCAGTATTGTGTATATAAGGCCAGGGCAAAGAGGAGCAGGTTTTAAAG
TGAAAGGCAGGCAGGTGTTGGGGAGGCAGTTACCGGGGCAACGGGAACAGGGCGTTTCGGAGGTGGTTGC
CATGGGGACCTGGATGCTGACGAAGGCTCGCGAGGCTGTGAGCAGCCACAGTGCCCTGCTCAGAAGCCCC
AAGCTCGTCAGTCAAGCCGGTTCTCCGTTTGCACTCAGGAGCACGGGCAGGCGAGTGGCCCCTAGTTCTG
GGGGCAGCGCTTCAGCATCCCAGCCCTAGTTCCCAGCCTAAAGCAGATCTGCGATCTAAGTAAGCTTGGC
ATTCCGGTACTGTTGGTAAAGCCACCATGGAAGACGCCAAAAACATAAAGAAAGGCCCGGCGCCATTCTA
TCCGCTGGAAGATGGAACCGCTGGAGAGCAACTGCATAAGGCTATGAAGAGATACGCCCTGGTTCCTGGA
ACAATTGCTTTTACAGATGCACATATCGAGGTGGACATCACTTACGCTGAGTACTTCGAAATGTCCGTTC
GGTTGGCAGAAGCTATGAAACGATATGGGCTGAATACAAATCACAGAATCGTCGTATGCAGTGAAAACTC
TCTTCAATTCTTTATGCCGGTGTTGGGCGCGTTATTTATCGGAGTTGCAGTTGCGCCCGCGAACGACATT
TATAATGAACGTGAATTGCTCAACAGTATGGGCATTTCGCAGCCTACCGTGGTGTTCGTTTCCAAAAAGG
GGTTGCAAAAAATTTTGAACGTGCAAAAAAAGCTCCCAATCATCCAAAAAATTATTATCATGGATTCTAA
AACGGATTACCAGGGATTTCAGTCGATGTACACGTTCGTCACATCTCATCTACCTCCCGGTTTTAATGAA
TACGATTTTGTGCCAGAGTCCTTCGATAGGGACAAGACAATTGCACTGATCATGAACTCCTCTGGATCTA
CTGGTCTGCCTAAAGGTGTCGCTCTGCCTCATAGAACTGCCTGCGTGAGATTCTCGCATGCCAGAGATCC
TATTTTTGGCAATCAAATCATTCCGGATACTGCGATTTTAAGTGTTGTTCCATTCCATCACGGTTTTGGA
ATGTTTACTACACTCGGATATTTGATATGTGGATTTCGAGTCGTCTTAATGTATAGATTTGAAGAAGAGC
TGTTTCTGAGGAGCCTTCAGGATTACAAGATTCAAAGTGCGCTGCTGGTGCCAACCCTATTCTCCTTCTT
CGCCAAAAGCACTCTGATTGACAAATACGATTTATCTAATTTACACGAAATTGCTTCTGGTGGCGCTCCC
CTCTCTAAGGAAGTCGGGGAAGCGGTTGCCAAGAGGTTCCATCTGCCAGGTATCAGGCAAGGATATGGGC
TCACTGAGACTACATCAGCTATTCTGATTACACCCGAGGGGGATGATAAACCGGGCGCGGTCGGTAAAGT
TGTTCCATTTTTTGAAGCGAAGGTTGTGGATCTGGATACCGGGAAAACGCTGGGCGTTAATCAAAGAGGC
GAACTGTGTGTGAGAGGTCCTATGATTATGTCCGGTTATGTAAACAATCCGGAAGCGACCAACGCCTTGA
TTGACAAGGATGGATGGCTACATTCTGGAGACATAGCTTACTGGGACGAAGACGAACACTTCTTCATCGT
TGACCGCCTGAAGTCTCTGATTAAGTACAAAGGCTATCAGGTGGCTCCCGCTGAATTGGAATCCATCTTG
CTCCAACACCCCAACATCTTCGACGCAGGTGTCGCAGGTCTTCCCGACGATGACGCCGGTGAACTTCCCG
CCGCCGTTGTTGTTTTGGAGCACGGAAAGACGATGACGGAAAAAGAGATCGTGGATTACGTCGCCAGTCA
AGTAACAACCGCGAAAAAGTTGCGCGGAGGAGTTGTGTTTGTGGACGAAGTACCGAAAGGTCTTACCGGA
AAACTCGACGCAAGAAAAATCAGAGAGATCCTCATAAAGGCCAAGAAGGGCGGAAAGATCGCCGTGTAAT
TCTAGAGTCGGGGCGGCCGGCCGCTTCGAGCAGACATGATAAGATACATTGATGAGTTTGGACAAACCAC
AACTAGAATGCAGTGAAAAAAATGCTTTATTTGTGAAATTTGTGATGCTATTGCTTTATTTGTAACCATT
ATAAGCTGCAATAAACAAGTTAACAACAACAATTGCATTCATTTTATGTTTCAGGTTCAGGGGGAGGTGT
GGGAGGTTTTTTAAAGCAAGTAAAACCTCTACAAATGTGGTAAAATCGATAAGGATCCGTCGACCGATGC
CCTTGAGAGCCTTCAACCCAGTCAGCTCCTTCCGGTGGGCGCGGGGCATGACTATCGTCGCCGCACTTAT
GACTGTCTTCTTTATCATGCAACTCGTAGGACAGGTGCCGGCAGCGCTCTTCCGCTTCCTCGCTCACTGA
CTCGCTGCGCTCGGTCGTTCGGCTGCGGCGAGCGGTATCAGCTCACTCAAAGGCGGTAATACGGTTATCC
ACAGAATCAGGGGATAACGCAGGAAAGAACATGTGAGCAAAAGGCCAGCAAAAGGCCAGGAACCGTAAAA
AGGCCGCGTTGCTGGCGTTTTTCCATAGGCTCCGCCCCCCTGACGAGCATCACAAAAATCGACGCTCAAG
TCAGAGGTGGCGAAACCCGACAGGACTATAAAGATACCAGGCGTTTCCCCCTGGAAGCTCCCTCGTGCGC
TCTCCTGTTCCGACCCTGCCGCTTACCGGATACCTGTCCGCCTTTCTCCCTTCGGGAAGCGTGGCGCTTT
CTCATAGCTCACGCTGTAGGTATCTCAGTTCGGTGTAGGTCGTTCGCTCCAAGCTGGGCTGTGTGCACGA
ACCCCCCGTTCAGCCCGACCGCTGCGCCTTATCCGGTAACTATCGTCTTGAGTCCAACCCGGTAAGACAC
GACTTATCGCCACTGGCAGCAGCCACTGGTAACAGGATTAGCAGAGCGAGGTATGTAGGCGGTGCTACAG
AGTTCTTGAAGTGGTGGCCTAACTACGGCTACACTAGAAGAACAGTATTTGGTATCTGCGCTCTGCTGAA
GCCAGTTACCTTCGGAAAAAGAGTTGGTAGCTCTTGATCCGGCAAACAAACCACCGCTGGTAGCGGTGGT
TTTTTTGTTTGCAAGCAGCAGATTACGCGCAGAAAAAAAGGATCTCAAGAAGATCCTTTGATCTTTTCTA
CGGGGTCTGACGCTCAGTGGAACGAAAACTCACGTTAAGGGATTTTGGTCATGAGATTATCAAAAAGGAT
CTTCACCTAGATCCTTTTAAATTAAAAATGAAGTTTTAAATCAATCTAAAGTATATATGAGTAAACTTGG
TCTGACAGTTACCAATGCTTAATCAGTGAGGCACCTATCTCAGCGATCTGTCTATTTCGTTCATCCATAG
TTGCCTGACTCCCCGTCGTGTAGATAACTACGATACGGGAGGGCTTACCATCTGGCCCCAGTGCTGCAAT
GATACCGCGAGACCCACGCTCACCGGCTCCAGATTTATCAGCAATAAACCAGCCAGCCGGAAGGGCCGAG
CGCAGAAGTGGTCCTGCAACTTTATCCGCCTCCATCCAGTCTATTAATTGTTGCCGGGAAGCTAGAGTAA
GTAGTTCGCCAGTTAATAGTTTGCGCAACGTTGTTGCCATTGCTACAGGCATCGTGGTGTCACGCTCGTC
GTTTGGTATGGCTTCATTCAGCTCCGGTTCCCAACGATCAAGGCGAGTTACATGATCCCCCATGTTGTGC
AAAAAAGCGGTTAGCTCCTTCGGTCCTCCGATCGTTGTCAGAAGTAAGTTGGCCGCAGTGTTATCACTCA
TGGTTATGGCAGCACTGCATAATTCTCTTACTGTCATGCCATCCGTAAGATGCTTTTCTGTGACTGGTGA
GTACTCAACCAAGTCATTCTGAGAATAGTGTATGCGGCGACCGAGTTGCTCTTGCCCGGCGTCAATACGG
GATAATACCGCGCCACATAGCAGAACTTTAAAAGTGCTCATCATTGGAAAACGTTCTTCGGGGCGAAAAC
TCTCAAGGATCTTACCGCTGTTGAGATCCAGTTCGATGTAACCCACTCGTGCACCCAACTGATCTTCAGC
ATCTTTTACTTTCACCAGCGTTTCTGGGTGAGCAAAAACAGGAAGGCAAAATGCCGCAAAAAAGGGAATA
AGGGCGACACGGAAATGTTGAATACTCATACTCTTCCTTTTTCAATATTATTGAAGCATTTATCAGGGTT
ATTGTCTCATGAGCGGATACATATTTGAATGTATTTAGAAAAATAAACAAATAGGGGTTCCGCGCACATT
TCCCCGAAAAGTGCCACCTG
[124 nt withheld, positions 5131-5254]
C
[91 nt withheld, positions 5256-5346]
A
[49 nt withheld, positions 5348-5396]
CCTTTGACGTTGGAGTCCACGTTCTTT
[37 nt withheld, positions 5424-5460]
ACCCTATCTCGGTCTATTCTTTTGATTTATAAGGGATTTTGCCGATTTCGGCCTATTGGTTAAAAAATGA
GCTGATTTAACAAAAATTTAACGCGAATTTTAACAAAATATTAACGCTTACAATTTGCCATTCGCCATTC
AGGCTGCGCAACTGTTGGGAAGGGCGATCGGTGCGGGCCTCTTCGCTATTACGCCAGCCCAAGCTACCAT
GATAAGTAAGTAATATTAAGGTACGGGAGGTACTTGGAGCGGCCGCAATAAAATATCTTTATTTTCATTA
CATCTGTGTGTTGGTTTTTTGTGTGAATCGATAGTACTAACATACGCTCTCCATCAAAACAAAACGAAAC
AAAACAAACTAGCAAAATAGGCTGTCCCCAGTGCAAGTGCAGGTGCCAGAACATTTCTCTATCGATA
